>Addgene plasmid #184861 | cr3Vn | addgene full sequence | sequence record 363183 | Addgene NGS Result
TAGAAAGCCATGCTCCAGCCGCCCGCATTGGAGAAATTCTTCAAATTCCCGTTGCACATAGCCCGGCAAT
TCCTTTCCCTGCTCTGCCATAAGCGCAGCGAATGCCGGGTAATACTCGTCAACGATCTGATAGAGAAGGG
TTTGCTCGGGTCGGTGGCTCTGGTAACGACCAGTATCCCGATCCCGGCTGGCCGTCCTGGCCGCCACATG
AGGCATGTTCCGCGTCCTTGCAATACTGTGTTTACATACAGTCTATCGCTTAGCGGAAAGTTCTTTTACC
CTCAGCCGAAATGCCTGCCGTTGCTAGACATTGCCAGCCAGTGCCCGTCACTCCCGTACTAACTGTCACG
AACCCCTGCAATAACTGTCACGCCCCCCTGCAATAACTGTCACGAACCCCTGCAATAACTGTCACGCCCC
CAAACCTGCAAACCCAGCAGGGGCGGGGGCTGGCGGGGTGTTGGAAAAATCCATCCATGATTATCTAAGA
ATAATCCACTAGGCGCGGTTATCAGCGCCCTTGTGGGGCGCTGCTGCCCTTGCCCAATATGCCCGGCCAG
AGGCCGGATAGCTGGTCTATTCGCTGCGCTAGGCTACACACCGCCCCACCGCTGCGCGGCAGGGGGAAAG
GCGGGCAAAGCCCGCTAAACCCCACACCAAACCCCGCAGAAATACGCTGGAGCGCTTTTAGCCGCTTTAG
CGGCCTTTCCCCCTACCCGAAGGGTGGGGGCGCGTGTGCAGCCCCGCAGGGCCTGTCTCGGTCGATCATT
CAGCCCGGCTCATCCTTCTGGCGTGGCGGCAGACCGAACAAGGCGCGGTCGTGGTCGCGTTCAAGGTACG
CATCCATTGCCGCCATGAGCCGATCCTCCGGCCACTCGCTGCTGTTCACCTTGGCCAAAATCATGGCCCC
CACCAGCACCTTGCGCCTTGTTTCGTTCTTGCGCTCTTGCTGCTGTTCCCTTGCCCGCACCCGCTGAATT
TCGGCATTGATTCGCGCTCGTTGTTCTTCGAGCTTGGCCAGCCGATCCGCCGCCTTGTTGCTCCCCTTAA
CCATCTTGACACCCCATTGTTAATGTGCTGTCTCGTAGGCTATCATGGAGGCACAGCGGCGGCAATCCCG
ACCCTACTTTGTAGGGGAGGGCGCACTTACCGGTTTCTCTTCGAGAAACTGGCCTAACGGCCACCCTTCG
GGCGGTGCGCTCTCCGAGGGCCATTGCATGGAGCCGAAAAGCAAAAGCAACAGCGAGGCAGCATGGCGAT
TTATCACCTTACGGCGAAAACCGGCAGCAGGTCGGGCGGCCAATCGGCCAGGGCCAAGGCCGACTACATC
CAGCGCGAAGGCAAGTATGCCCGCGACATGGATGAAGTCTTGCACGCCGAATCCGGGCACATGCCGGAGT
TCGTCGAGCGGCCCGCCGACTACTGGGATGCTGCCGACCTGTATGAACGCGCCAATGGGCGGCTGTTCAA
GGAGGTCGAATTTGCCCTGCCGGTCGAGCTGACCCTCGACCAGCAGAAGGCGCTGGCGTCCGAGTTCGCC
CAGCACCTGACCGGTGCCGAGCGCCTGCCGTATACGCTGGCCATCCATGCCGGTGGCGGCGAGAACCCGC
ACTGCCACCTGATGATCTCCGAGCGGATCAATGACGGCATCGAGCGGCCCGCCGCTCAGTGGTTCAAGCG
GTACAACGGCAAGACCCCGGAGAAGGGCGGGGCACAAAAGACCGAAGCGCTCAAGCCCAAGGCATGGCTT
GAGCAGACCCGCGAGGCATGGGCCGACCATGCCAACCGGGCATTAGAGCGGGCTGGCCACGACGCCCGCA
TTGACCACAGAACACTTGAGGCGCAGGGCATCGAGCGCCTGCCCGGTGTTCACCTGGGGCCGAACGTGGT
GGAGATGGAAGGCCGGGGCATCCGCACCGACCGGGCAGACGTGGCCCTGAACATCGACACCGCCAACGCC
CAGATCATCGACTTACAGGAATACCGGGAGGCAATAGACCATGAACGCAATCGACAGAGTGAAGAAATCC
AGAGGCATCAACGAGTTAGCGGAGCAGATCGAACCGCTGGCCCAGAGCATGGCGACACTGGCCGACGAAG
CCCGGCAGGTCATGAGCCAGACCCAGCAGGCCAGCGAGGCGCAGGCGGCGGAGTGGCTGAAAGCCCAGCG
CCAGACAGGGGCGGCATGGGTGGAGCTGGCCAAAGAGTTGCGGGAGGTAGCCGCCGAGGTGAGCAGCGCC
GCGCAGAGCGCCCGGAGCGCGTCGCGGGGGTGGCACTGGAAGCTATGGCTAACCGTGATGCTGGCTTCCA
TGATGCCTACGGTGGTGCTGCTGATCGCATCGTTGCTCTTGCTCGACCTGACGCCACTGACAACCGAGGA
CGGCTCGATCTGGCTGCGCTTGGTGGCCCGATGAAGAACGACAGGACTTTGCAGGCCATAGGCCGACAGC
TCAAGGCCATGGGCTGTGAGCGCTTCGATATCGGCGTCAGGGACGCCACCACCGGCCAGATGATGAACCG
GGAATGGTCAGCCGCCGAAGTGCTCCAGAACACGCCATGGCTCAAGCGGATGAATGCCCAGGGCAATGAC
GTGTATATCAGGCCCGCCGAGCAGGAGCGGCATGGTCTGGTGCTGGTGGACGACCTCAGCGAGTTTGACC
TGGATGACATGAAAGCCGAGGGCCGGGAGCCTGCCCTGGTAGTGGAAACCAGCCCGAAGAACTATCAGGC
ATGGGTCAAGGTGGCCGACGCCGCAGGCGGTGAACTTCGGGGGCAGATTGCCCGGACGCTGGCCAGCGAG
TACGACGCCGACCCGGCCAGCGCCGACAGCCGCCACTATGGCCGCTTGGCGGGCTTCACCAACCGCAAGG
ACAAGCACACCACCCGCGCCGGTTATCAGCCGTGGGTGCTGCTGCGTGAATCCAAGGGCAAGACCGCCAC
CGCTGGCCCGGCGCTGGTGCAGCAGGCTGGCCAGCAGATCGAGCAGGCCCAGCGGCAGCAGGAGAAGGCC
CGCAGGCTGGCCAGCCTCGAACTGCCCGAGCGGCAGCTTAGCCGCCACCGGCGCACGGCGCTGGACGAGT
ACCGCAGCGAGATGGCCGGGCTGGTCAAGCGCTTCGGTGATGACCTCAGCAAGTGCGACTTTATCGCCGC
GCAGAAGCTGGCCAGCCGGGGCCGCAGTGCCGAGGAAATCGGCAAGGCCATGGCCGAGGCCAGCCCAGCG
CTGGCAGAGCGCAAGCCCGGCCACGAAGCGGATTACATCGAGCGCACCGTCAGCAAGGTCATGGGTCTGC
CCAGCGTCCAGCTTGCGCGGGCCGAGCTGGCACGGGCACCGGCACCCCGCCAGCGAGGCATGGACAGGGG
CGGGCCAGATTTCAGCATGTAGTGCTTGCGTTGGTACTCACGCCTGTTATACTATGAGTACTCACGCACA
GAAGGGGGTTTTATGGAATACGAAAAAAGCGCTTCAGGGTCGGTCTACCTGATCAAAAGTGACAAGGGCT
ATTGGTTGCCCGGTGGCTTTGGTTATACGTCAAACAAGGCCGAGGCTGGCCGCTTTTCAGTCGCTGATAT
GGCCAGCCTTAACCTTGACGGCTGCACCTTGTCCTTGTTCCGCGAAGATAAGCCTTTCGGCCCCGGCAAG
TTTCTCGGTGACTGATATGAAAGACCAAAAGGACAAGCAGACCGGCGACCTGCTGGCCAGCCCTGACGCT
GTACGCCAAGCGCGATATGCCGAGCGCATGAAGGCCAAAGGGATGCGTCAGCGCAAGTTCTGGCTGACCG
ACGACGAATACGAGGCGCTGCGCGAGTGCCTGGAAGAACTCAGAGCGGCGCAGGGCGGGGGTAGTGACCC
CGCCAGCGCCTAACCACCAACTGCCTGCAAAGGAGGCAATCAATGGCTACCCATAAGCCTATCAATATTC
TGGAGGCGTTCGCAGCAGCGCCGCCACCGCTGGACTACGTTTTGCCCAACATGGTGGCCGGTACGGTCGG
GGCGCTGGTGTCGCCCGGTGGTGCCGGTAAATCCATGCTGGCCCTGCAACTGGCCGCACAGATTGCAGGC
GGGCCGGATCTGCTGGAGGTGGGCGAACTGCCCACCGGCCCGGTGATCTACCTGCCCGCCGAAGATCCGC
CCACCGCCATTCATCACCGCCTGCACGCCCTTGGGGCGCACCTCAGCGCCGAGGAACGGCAAGCCGTGGC
TGACGGCCTGCTGATCCAGCCGCTGATCGGCAGCCTGCCCAACATCATGGCCCCGGAGTGGTTCGACGGC
CTCAAGCGCGCCGCCGAGGGCCGCCGCCTGATGGTGCTGGACACGCTGCGCCGGTTCCACATCGAGGAAG
AAAACGCCAGCGGCCCCATGGCCCAGGTCATCGGTCGCATGGAGGCCATCGCCGCCGATACCGGGTGCTC
TATCGTGTTCCTGCACCATGCCAGCAAGGGCGCGGCCATGATGGGCGCAGGCGACCAGCAGCAGGCCAGC
CGGGGCAGCTCGGTACTGGTCGATAACATCCGCTGGCAGTCCTACCTGTCGAGCATGACCAGCGCCGAGG
CCGAGGAATGGGGTGTGGACGACGACCAGCGCCGGTTCTTCGTCCGCTTCGGTGTGAGCAAGGCCAACTA
TGGCGCACCGTTCGCTGATCGGTGGTTCAGGCGGCATGACGGCGGGGTGCTCAAGCCCGCCGTGCTGGAG
AGGCAGCGCAAGAGCAAGGGGGTGCCCCGTGGTGAAGCCTAAGAACAAGCACAGCCTCAGCCACGTCCGG
CACGACCCGGCGCACTGTCTGGCCCCCGGCCTGTTCCGTGCCCTCAAGCGGGGCGAGCGCAAGCGCAGCA
AGCTGGACGTGACGTATGACTACGGCGACGGCAAGCGGATCGAGTTCAGCGGCCCGGAGCCGCTGGGCGC
TGATGATCTGCGCATCCTGCAAGGGCTGGTGGCCATGGCTGGGCCTAATGGCCTAGTGCTTGGCCCGGAA
CCCAAGACCGAAGGCGGACGGCAGCTCCGGCTGTTCCTGGAACCCAAGTGGGAGGCCGTCACCGCTGATG
CCATGGTGGTCAAAGGTAGCTATCGGGCGCTGGCAAAGGAAATCGGGGCAGAGGTCGATAGTGGTGGGGC
GCTCAAGCACATACAGGACTGCATCGAGCGCCTTTGGAAGGTATCCATCATCGCCCAGAATGGCCGCAAG
CGGCAGGGGTTTCGGCTGCTGTCGGAGTACGCCAGCGACGAGGCGGACGGGCGCCTGTACGTGGCCCTGA
ACCCCTTGATCGCGCAGGCCGTCATGGGTGGCGGCCAGCATGTGCGCATCAGCATGGACGAGGTGCGGGC
GCTGGACAGCGAAACCGCCCGCCTGCTGCACCAGCGGCTGTGTGGCTGGATCGACCCCGGCAAAACCGGC
AAGGCTTCCATAGATACCTTGTGCGGCTATGTCTGGCCGTCAGAGGCCAGTGGTTCGACCATGCGCAAGC
GCCGCCAGCGGGTGCGCGAGGCGTTGCCGGAGCTGGTCGCGCTGGGCTGGACGGTAACCGAGTTCGCGGC
GGGCAAGTACGACATCACCCGGCCCAAGGCGGCAGGCTGACCCCCCCCACTCTATTGTAAACAAGACATT
TTTATCTTTTATATTCAATGGCTTATTTTCCTGCTAATTGGTAATACCATGAAAAATACCATGCTCAGAA
AAGGCTTAACAATATTTTGAAAAATTGCCTACTGAGCGCTGCCGCACAGCTCCATAGGCCGCTTTCCTGG
CTTTGCTTCCAGATGTATGCTCTTCTGCTCCCGAACGCCAGCAAGACGTAGCCCAGCGCGTCGGCCAGCT
TGCAATTCGCGCTAACTTACATTCGCTAGCCGCAGCTACGCTCTGAAGGCGGAGGTTAAGATGCGTGATC
TGATCCTTCAACTCAGCAAAAGTTCGATTTATTCAACAAAGCCACGTTGTGTCTCAAAATCTCTGATGTT
ACATTGCACAAGATAAAAATATATCATCATGAACAATAAAACTGTCTGCTTACATAAACAGTAATACAAG
GGGTGTTATGTCTCACATTCAACGTGAAACCTCTTGTTCTCGTCCACGTCTGAACTCTAACATGGATGCA
GATCTGTACGGTTACAAATGGGCACGTGATAACGTTGGTCAATCTGGTGCAACCATTTACCGTCTTTACG
GTAAACCAGATGCACCAGAACTGTTTCTGAAACACGGTAAAGGTTCTGTTGCAAACGATGTTACCGATGA
AATGGTTCGTTTAAACTGGCTGACCGAATTTATGCCACTGCCAACCATTAAACACTTTATTCGTACCCCA
GATGATGCATGGCTGCTGACCACCGCAATTCCAGGTAAAACCGCATTTCAAGTTCTGGAAGAATACCCAG
ATTCTGGTGAAAACATTGTTGATGCACTGGCAGTTTTTCTGCGTCGTCTGCACTCTATTCCAGTTTGTAA
CTGTCCATTTAACAGCGATCGTGTTTTTCGTCTGGCACAAGCACAATCTCGTATGAACAACGGTCTGGTT
GATGCATCTGATTTTGATGATGAACGTAACGGTTGGCCAGTTGAACAAGTTTGGAAAGAAATGCACAAAC
TGCTGCCATTTTCTCCAGATAGCGTTGTTACCCACGGTGATTTTTCTCTGGATAACCTGATTTTTGACGA
GGGTAAACTGATCGGTTGTATTGATGTTGGTCGTGTTGGTATTGCAGATCGTTACCAAGATCTGGCAATT
CTGTGGAACTGTCTGGGTGAATTTAGCCCATCTCTGCAAAAACGTCTGTTTCAAAAATACGGCATCGATA
ACCCAGACATGAACAAACTGCAATTTCACCTGATGCTGGACGAGTTCTTTTAATCAGAATTGGTTAATTG
GTTGTAACACTGGCAGAGCATTACGCTGACTTGACGGGACTCGAGATTACCGCCTTTGAGTGAGCTGATA
CCGCTCGCCGCAGCCGAACGACCGAGCGCAGCGAGTCAGTGAGCGAGGAAGCCTGCATAACGCGAAGTAA
TCTTTTCGGTTTTAAAGAAAAAGGGCAGGGTGGTGACACCTTGCCCGCGCTGCACGCAGCTACGCTCTGA
GCCAGGAGTTTTGTTATCAATAAAAAAGGCCCCCCGTTAGGGAGGCTTATTGTTCGTCCCATCACGGAAA
AAGGTTATGCTGCTTTTAAGACCCACTTTCACATTTAAGTTGTTTTTCTAATCCGCATATGATCAATTCA
AGGCCGAATAAGAAGGCTGGCTCTGCACCTTGGTGATCAAATAATTCGATAGCTTGTCGTAATAATGGCG
GCATACTATCAGTAGTAGGTGTTTCCCTTTCTTCTTTAGCGACTTGATGCTCTTGATCTTCCAATACGCA
ACCTAAAGTAAAATGCCCCACAGCGCTGAGTGCATATAATGCATTCTCTAGTGAAAAACCTTGTTGGCAT
AAAAAGGCTAATTGATTTTCGAGAGTTTCATACTGTTTTTCTGTAGGCCGTGTACCTAAATGTACTTTTG
CTCCATCGCGATGACTTAGTAAAGCACATCTAAAACTTTTAGCGTTATTACGTAAAAAATCTTGCCAGCT
TTCCCCTTCTAAAGGGCAAAAGTGAGTATGGTGCCTATCTAACATCTCAATGGCTAAGGCGTCGAGCAAA
GCCCGCTTATTTTTTACATGCCAATACAATGTAGGCTGCTCTACACCTAGCCTCTGGGCGAGTTTACGGG
TTGTTAAACCTTCGATTCCGACCTCATTAAGCAGCTCTAATGCGCTGCTAATCACTCTACTTTTATCTAA
TCGAGACATCATTAATTCCTAATTTTTGTTGACACTCTATCATTGATAGAGTTATTTTACCACTCCCTAT
CAGTGATAGAGAAAAGTGAATACTAAAGAATTCAAAAGATCTAAAGAGGACTTCGGATCTAATGGATAAG
AAATACTCAATAGGCTTAGATATCGGCACAAATAGCGTCGGATGGGCGGTGATCACTGATGAATATAAGG
TTCCGTCTAAAAAGTTCAAGGTTCTGGGAAATACAGACCGCCACAGTATCAAAAAAAATCTTATAGGGGC
TCTTTTATTTGACAGTGGAGAGACAGCGGAAGCGACTCGTCTGAAACGGACAGCTCGTAGAAGGTATACA
CGTCGGAAGAATCGTATTTGTTATCTACAGGAGATTTTTTCAAATGAGATGGCGAAAGTAGATGATAGTT
TCTTTCATCGACTTGAAGAGTCTTTTTTGGTGGAAGAAGATAAGAAGCATGAACGTCATCCTATTTTTGG
AAATATAGTAGATGAAGTTGCTTATCATGAGAAATATCCAACTATCTATCATCTGCGAAAAAAATTGGTA
GATTCTACTGATAAAGCGGATTTGCGCTTAATCTATTTGGCCTTAGCGCATATGATTAAGTTTCGTGGTC
ATTTTTTGATTGAGGGAGATTTAAATCCTGATAATAGTGATGTGGACAAACTATTTATCCAGTTGGTACA
AACCTACAATCAATTATTTGAAGAAAACCCTATTAACGCAAGTGGAGTAGATGCTAAAGCGATTCTTTCT
GCACGATTGAGTAAATCAAGACGATTAGAAAATCTCATTGCTCAGCTCCCCGGTGAGAAGAAAAATGGCT
TATTTGGGAATCTCATTGCTTTGTCATTGGGTTTGACCCCTAATTTTAAATCAAATTTTGATTTGGCAGA
AGATGCTAAATTACAGCTTTCAAAAGATACTTACGATGATGATTTAGATAATTTATTGGCGCAAATTGGA
GATCAATATGCTGATTTGTTTTTGGCAGCTAAGAATTTATCAGATGCTATTTTACTTTCAGATATCCTAA
GAGTAAATACTGAAATAACTAAGGCTCCCCTATCAGCTTCAATGATTAAACGCTACGATGAACATCATCA
AGACTTGACTCTTTTAAAAGCTTTAGTTCGACAACAACTTCCAGAAAAGTATAAAGAAATCTTTTTTGAT
CAATCAAAAAACGGATATGCAGGTTATATTGATGGGGGAGCTAGCCAAGAAGAATTTTATAAATTTATCA
AACCAATTTTAGAAAAAATGGATGGTACTGAGGAATTATTGGTGAAACTAAATCGTGAAGATTTGCTGCG
CAAGCAACGGACCTTTGACAACGGCTCTATTCCCCATCAAATTCACTTGGGTGAGCTGCATGCTATTTTG
AGAAGGCAAGAAGATTTTTATCCATTTTTAAAAGACAATCGTGAGAAGATTGAAAAAATCTTGACTTTTC
GAATTCCTTATTATGTTGGTCCATTGGCGCGTGGCAATAGTCGTTTTGCATGGATGACTCGGAAGTCTGA
AGAAACAATTACCCCATGGAATTTTGAAGAAGTTGTCGATAAAGGTGCTTCAGCTCAATCATTTATTGAA
CGCATGACAAACTTTGATAAAAATCTTCCAAATGAAAAAGTACTACCAAAACATAGTTTGCTTTATGAGT
ATTTTACGGTTTATAACGAATTGACAAAGGTCAAATATGTTACTGAAGGAATGCGAAAACCAGCATTTCT
TTCAGGTGAACAGAAGAAAGCCATTGTTGATTTACTCTTCAAAACAAATCGAAAAGTAACCGTTAAGCAA
TTAAAAGAAGATTATTTCAAAAAAATAGAATGTTTTGATAGTGTTGAAATTTCAGGAGTTGAAGATAGAT
TTAATGCTTCATTAGGTACCTACCATGATTTGCTAAAAATTATTAAAGATAAAGATTTTTTGGATAATGA
AGAAAATGAAGATATCTTAGAGGATATTGTTTTAACATTGACCTTATTTGAAGATAGGGAGATGATTGAG
GAAAGACTTAAAACATATGCTCACCTCTTTGATGATAAGGTGATGAAACAGCTTAAACGTCGCCGTTATA
CTGGTTGGGGACGTTTGTCTCGAAAATTGATTAATGGTATTAGGGATAAGCAATCTGGCAAAACAATATT
AGATTTTTTGAAATCAGATGGTTTTGCCAATCGCAATTTTATGCAGCTGATCCATGATGATAGTTTGACA
TTTAAAGAAGATATTCAAAAAGCACAAGTGTCTGGACAAGGCGATAGTTTACATGAACATATTGCAAATT
TAGCTGGTAGCCCTGCTATTAAAAAAGGTATTTTACAGACTGTAAAAGTTGTTGATGAATTGGTCAAAGT
AATGGGGCGGCATAAGCCAGAAAATATCGTTATTGAAATGGCACGTGAAAATCAGACAACTCAAAAGGGC
CAGAAAAATTCGCGAGAGCGTATGAAACGAATCGAAGAAGGTATCAAAGAATTAGGAAGTCAGATTCTTA
AAGAGCATCCTGTTGAAAATACTCAATTGCAAAATGAAAAGCTCTATCTCTATTATCTCCAAAATGGAAG
AGACATGTATGTGGACCAAGAATTAGATATTAATCGTTTAAGTGATTATGATGTCGATCACATTGTTCCA
CAAAGTTTCCTTAAAGACGATTCAATAGACAATAAGGTCTTAACGCGTTCTGATAAAAATCGTGGTAAAT
CGGATAACGTTCCAAGTGAAGAAGTAGTCAAAAAGATGAAAAACTATTGGAGACAACTTCTAAACGCCAA
GTTAATCACTCAACGTAAGTTTGATAATTTAACGAAAGCTGAACGTGGAGGTTTGAGTGAACTTGATAAA
GCTGGTTTTATCAAACGCCAATTGGTTGAAACTCGCCAAATCACTAAGCATGTGGCACAAATTTTGGATA
GTCGCATGAATACTAAATACGATGAAAATGATAAACTTATTCGAGAGGTTAAAGTGATTACCTTAAAATC
TAAATTAGTTTCTGACTTCCGAAAAGATTTCCAATTCTATAAAGTACGTGAGATTAACAATTACCATCAT
GCCCATGATGCGTATCTAAATGCCGTCGTTGGAACTGCTTTGATTAAGAAATATCCAAAACTTGAATCGG
AGTTTGTCTATGGTGATTATAAAGTTTATGATGTTCGTAAAATGATTGCTAAGTCTGAGCAAGAAATAGG
CAAAGCAACCGCAAAATATTTCTTTTACTCTAATATCATGAACTTCTTCAAAACAGAAATTACACTTGCA
AATGGAGAGATTCGCAAACGCCCTCTAATCGAAACTAATGGGGAAACTGGAGAAATTGTCTGGGATAAAG
GGCGAGATTTTGCCACAGTGCGCAAAGTATTGTCCATGCCCCAAGTCAATATTGTCAAGAAAACAGAAGT
ACAGACAGGCGGATTCTCCAAGGAGTCAATTTTACCAAAAAGAAATTCGGACAAGCTTATTGCTCGTAAA
AAAGACTGGGATCCAAAAAAATATGGTGGTTTTGATAGTCCAACGGTAGCTTATTCAGTCCTAGTGGTTG
CTAAGGTGGAAAAAGGGAAATCGAAGAAGTTAAAATCCGTTAAAGAGTTACTAGGGATCACAATTATGGA
AAGAAGTTCCTTTGAAAAAAATCCGATTGACTTTTTAGAAGCTAAAGGATATAAGGAAGTTAAAAAAGAC
TTAATCATTAAACTACCTAAATATAGTCTTTTTGAGTTAGAAAACGGTCGTAAACGGATGCTGGCTAGTG
CCGGAGAATTACAAAAAGGAAATGAGCTGGCTCTGCCAAGCAAATATGTGAATTTTTTATATTTAGCTAG
TCATTATGAAAAGTTGAAGGGTAGTCCAGAAGATAACGAACAAAAACAATTGTTTGTGGAGCAGCATAAG
CATTATTTAGATGAGATTATTGAGCAAATCAGTGAATTTTCTAAGCGTGTTATTTTAGCAGATGCCAATT
TAGATAAAGTTCTTAGTGCATATAACAAACATAGAGACAAACCAATACGTGAACAAGCAGAAAATATTAT
TCATTTATTTACGTTGACGAATCTTGGAGCTCCCGCTGCTTTTAAATATTTTGATACAACAATTGATCGT
AAACGATATACGTCTACAAAAGAAGTTTTAGATGCCACTCTTATCCATCAATCCATCACTGGTCTTTATG
AAACACGCATTGATTTGAGTCAGCTAGGAGGTGACGCTTTAGCTGCTAACGACGAAAACTACGCTCTGGC
TGCTTAGGGGTAACCAGGCATCAAATAAAACGAAAGGCTCAGTCGAAAGACTGGGCCTTTCGTTTTATCT
GTTGTTTGTCGGTGAACGCTCTCCGCTGGACGCAGCTACGCTCTGAGTACGGAGTGTTATCCATCCACTG
GTAGAGGTGAGTGTTCGCTATACATATTTGTGGATTTAGGGACATTTGTTAGTGACAAAAATCACAGCGG
AAAAATGTAGCGAATTTGTCCATTCATTTAGCCAGTGTGGCTATGACACAGATCTCAATTATGCGACCAA
TGATCCAAATTCTCAGTAAGCAACCCAATACCAGCCTAATGCAAACGTTGAATTCGCTGGTTTCTTGCTT
TTCCGACCTGACAGAAGAAGGTGTTAAAAAGAACACAAAAAATCGTCCATGACGTTTTTGTCCATAAAGT
TAGCAGACCTCTTTATGGGATAACATCCCTCCTCTAGCTATAACAACAAGTAGATTTAGTTTGCTGACCA
AAATACTAGAGAAAGAGGGGAAATAATCAATGGATATTAATACTGAAACTGAGATCAAGCAAAAGCATTC
ACTAACCCCCTTTCCTGTTTTCCTAATCAGCCCGGCATTTCGCGGGCGATATTTTCACAGCTATTTCAGG
AGTTCAGCCATGAACGCTTATTACATTCAGGATCGTCTTGAGGCTCAGAGCTGGGCGCGTCACTACCAGC
AGCTCGCCCGTGAAGAGAAAGAGGCAGAACTGGCAGACGACATGGAAAAAGGCCTGCCCCAGCACCTGTT
TGAATCGCTATGCATCGATCATTTGCAACGCCACGGGGCCAGCAAAAAATCCATTACCCGTGCGTTTGAT
GACGATGTTGAGTTTCAGGAGCGCATGGCAGAACACATCCGGTACATGGTTGAAACCATTGCTCACCACC
AGGTTGATATTGATTCAGAGGTATAAAACGAATGAGTACTGCACTCGCAACGCTGGCTGGGAAGCTGGCT
GAACGTGTCGGCATGGATTCTGTCGACCCACAGGAACTGATCACCACTCTTCGCCAGACGGCATTTAAAG
GTGATGCCAGCGATGCGCAGTTCATCGCATTACTGATCGTTGCCAACCAGTACGGCCTTAATCCGTGGAC
GAAAGAAATTTACGCCTTTCCTGATAAGCAGAATGGCATCGTTCCGGTGGTGGGCGTTGATGGCTGGTCC
CGCATCATCAATGAAAACCAGCAGTTTGATGGCATGGACTTTGAGCAGGACAATGAATCCTGTACATGCC
GGATTTACCGCAAGGACCGTAATCATCCGATCTGCGTTACCGAATGGATGGATGAATGCCGCCGCGAACC
ATTCAAAACTCGCGAAGGCAGAGAAATCACGGGGCCGTGGCAGTCGCATCCCAAACGGATGTTACGTCAT
AAAGCCATGATTCAGTGTGCCCGTCTGGCCTTCGGATTTGCTGGTATCTATGACAAGGATGAAGCCGAGC
GCATTGTCGAAAATACTGCATACACTGCAGAACGTCAGCCGGAACGCGACATCACTCCGGTTAACGATGA
AACCATGCAGGAGATTAACACTCTGCTGATCGCCCTGGATAAAACATGGGATGACGACTTATTGCCGCTC
TGTTCCCAGATATTTCGCCGCGACATTCGTGCATCGTCAGAACTGACACAGGCCGAAGCAGTAAAAGCTC
TTGGATTCCTGAAACAGAAAGCCGCAGAGCAGAAGGTGGCAGCATGACACCGGACATTATCCTGCAGCGT
ACCGGGATCGATGTGAGAGCTGTCGAACAGGGGGATGATGCGTGGCACAAATTACGGCTCGGCGTCATCA
CCGCTTCAGAAGTTCACAACGTGATAGCAAAACCCCGCTCCGGAAAGAAGTGGCCTGACATGAAAATGTC
CTACTTCCACACCCTGCTTGCTGAGGTTTGCACCGGTGTGGCTCCGGAAGTTAACGCTAAAGCACTGGCC
TGGGGAAAACAGTACGAGAACGACGCCAGAACCCTGTTTGAATTCACTTCCGGCGTGAATGTTACTGAAT
CCCCGATCATCTATCGCGACGAAAGTATGCGTACCGCCTGCTCTCCCGATGGTTTATGCAGTGACGGCAA
CGGCCTTGAACTGAAATGCCCGTTTACCTCCCGGGATTTCATGAAGTTCCGGCTCGGTGGTTTCGAGGCC
ATAAAGTCAGCTTACATGGCCCAGGTGCAGTACAGCATGTGGGTGACGCGAAAAAATGCCTGGTACTTTG
CCAACTATGACCCGCGTATGAAGCGTGAAGGCCTGCATTATGTCGTGATTGAGCGGGATGAAAAGTACAT
GGCGAGTTTTGACGAGATCGTGCCGGAGTTCATCGAAAAAATGGACGAGGCACTGGCTGAAATTGGTTTT
GTATTTGGGGAGCAATGGCGAGCTTAACCAGGCATCAAATAAAACGAAAGGCTCAGTCGAAAGACTGGGC
CTTTCGTTTTATCTGTTGTTTGTCGGTGAACGCTCTCCGCTGTCAGCAGCTACGCTCTGAGCCCGGAGAG
CGACCAGGTGCTCGGCGTGGCAAGACTCGCAGCGAACCCG
Features (pLannotate 1.2.2; 19 found; start..end, strand, type, name):
    349..743     -  rep_origin     RSF1010 oriV: replication origin of the broad-host-range plasmid RSF1010; requires the RSF1010 RepA/B/C proteins for replication (Scholz et al., 1989)
    773..1054    -  CDS            mobC: MOBC_ECOLX - Protein predicted: Swiss-Prot protein existence level 4. This protein is essential to promote the specific transfer of the plasmid in the presence of conjugative plasmids. From Escherichia coli.
   1085..1172    +  oriT           RSF1010 oriT: origin of transfer of the broad-host-range plasmid RSF1010 (Scholz et al., 1989)
   2001..2411    +  CDS            mobB: MOBB2_ECOLX - Protein predicted: Swiss-Prot protein existence level 4. This protein is essential to promote the specific transfer of the plasmid in the presence of conjugative plasmids. From Escherichia coli.
   2411..3382    +  CDS            RSF1010 RepB: replication protein B of the broad-host-range plasmid RSF1010 (Scholz et al., 1989); repB
   3825..3899    +  ncRNA          Plasmid R1162: Accession: RF00043 - R1162-like plasmid antisense RNA
   3893..4729    +  CDS            repA: REPJ_ECOLX - Experimental evidence at protein level: Swiss-Prot protein existence level 1. This protein is involved in regulating the plasmid copy- number. Increasing the level of this protein results in a higher plasmid copy-number. From Escherichia coli.
   4719..5570    +  CDS            RSF1010 RepC (fragment): replication protein C of the broad-host-range plasmid RSF1010 (Scholz et al., 1989); repC
   6028..6840    +  CDS            aphA1: KKA1_ECOLX - Also known as nptI. Protein inferred from homology: Swiss-Prot protein existence level 3. Resistance to kanamycin and structurally-related aminoglycosides, including amikacin. From Escherichia coli.
   7001..7046    -  terminator     his operon terminator (fragment): This putative transcriptin terminator from the E. coli his operon has a 2-bp deletion introduced during synthesis. Its efficiency has not been determined.
   7156..7782    -  CDS            TetR: tetracycline repressor TetR; tetR; TetR binds to the tetracycline operator tetO to inhibit transcription. This inhibition can be relieved by adding tetracycline or doxycycline.
   7798..7853    +  promoter       tetR/tetA promoters: tetR; overlapping promoters for bacterial tetR and tetA
   7902..12005   +  CDS            cas9: CAS9_STRP1 - Also known as csn1 From Streptococcus pyogenes serotype M1.
  12012..12044   +  CDS            ssrA tag: C-terminal peptide that mediates degradation in bacteria through the ClpXP and ClpAP proteases (McGinness et al., 2006) wild-type LAA variant
  12062..12133   +  terminator     rrnB T1 terminator: transcription terminator T1 from the E. coli rrnB gene
  12560..12976   +  CDS            Gam: inhibitor of the host RecBCD nuclease in the λ Red system; gam; protects the double-stranded DNA substrate for recombination
  12982..13767   +  CDS            Beta: single-stranded DNA binding recombinase in the λ Red system; bet; mediates pairing of a single-stranded DNA with a complementary target
  13764..14441   +  CDS            exo: EXO_LAMBD - Also known as red-alpha, redX. Experimental evidence at protein level: Swiss-Prot protein existence level 1. Facilitates phage DNA recombination through the double-strand break repair (DSBR) and single-strand annealing pathways. Also important for the late, rolling-circle mode of lambda DNA replication. From Escherichia phage lambda (Bacteriophage lambda).
  14456..14527   +  terminator     rrnB T1 terminator: transcription terminator T1 from the E. coli rrnB gene
