[The description below was written by a language model from this plasmid's Addgene catalogue record and pLannotate feature annotations shown in this document.]
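Description:
cr3Vn is a low-copy, broad-host-range bacterial expression plasmid of about 14.6 kb built on the RSF1010 backbone. It serves as the helper plasmid of the cr3 genome-editing system in a version adapted for Vibrio natriegens. Replication depends on the RSF1010 oriV together with the plasmid-encoded RepA, RepB and RepC proteins, which is what allows maintenance in diverse Gram-negative hosts. An R1162-like antisense RNA is also annotated in the replication region. The backbone retains oriT and the mobB and mobC mobilization genes, so the plasmid can in principle be transferred by conjugation when a conjugative helper is present. Selection is by kanamycin through the aphA1 (nptI) aminoglycoside phosphotransferase gene.

The payload has two modules. The first is Streptococcus pyogenes Cas9, placed downstream of the divergent tetR/tetA promoter region with TetR encoded on the opposite strand. Cas9 expression is therefore repressed until a tetracycline-class inducer is added. Cas9 carries a C-terminal ssrA (LAA) degradation tag that directs it to the ClpXP and ClpAP proteases, which should keep basal nuclease levels low, and the unit ends at an rrnB T1 terminator. The second module is the lambda Red operon. Gam inhibits RecBCD, Beta anneals single-stranded DNA to its complementary target, and Exo resects double-stranded ends. This module is followed by a second rrnB T1 terminator. No promoter is annotated upstream of gam, and the record does not say how the recombination genes are controlled or what makes the system V. natriegens-specific. No guide RNA cassette is annotated, so targeting presumably comes from a partner plasmid. The plasmid supplies recombineering functions and inducible Cas9 cleavage for genome editing.
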