Addgene plasmid #184861: cr3Vn
Purpose: cr3 helper plasmid for recombination and Cas9 induction; harbors the Cas9 endonuclease and an V. natriegens-specific recombination system
Depositing lab: Patrick Sobetzko. Depositing organization: Philipps-Universitaet Marburg. Publication: A multifunctional system for genome editing and large-scale interspecies gene transfer. Teufel M, Klein CA, Mager M, Sobetzko P. Nat Commun. 2022 Jun 14;13(1):3430. doi: 10.1038/s41467-022-30843-1. PubMed 35701417.
Backbone
  Vector backbone: RSF1010
  Vector type: Bacterial Expression
Growth in bacteria
  Bacterial resistance: Kanamycin, 50 μg/mL
  Growth temperature: 37°C
  Growth strain: DH5alpha
  Copy number: Low Copy
Gene/Insert
  Gene/Insert name: Cas9, gam, bet, exo
  Species: lambda phage, streptococcus pyogenes
  Tag / fusion protein: Cas9 ssrA degradation tag (C terminal on insert)
  Cloning method: Unknown
Terms and licenses: Academic/Nonprofit Terms; Industry Terms: Not Available to Industry
Depositor comments: Please visit https://arxiv.org/pdf/2111.11880.pdf for preprint.
How to cite: cr3Vn was a gift from Patrick Sobetzko (Addgene plasmid # 184861 ; http://n2t.net/addgene:184861 ; RRID:Addgene_184861)
